Addgene plasmid #186548: ER2-mGreenLantern
Purpose: Localization and retention of mGreenLantern fluorescent protein in the ER; improved targeting efficiency
Depositing lab: Gregory Petsko. Depositing organization: Cornell University. Publication: Chemically stable fluorescent proteins for advanced microscopy. Campbell BC, Paez-Segala MG, Looger LL, Petsko GA, Liu CF. Nat Methods. 2022 Nov 7. pii: 10.1038/s41592-022-01660-7. doi: 10.1038/s41592-022-01660-7. PubMed 36344833.
Backbone
  Vector backbone: pcDNA3.1
  Vector type: Mammalian Expression
  Selectable markers: Neomycin (select with G418)
Growth in bacteria
  Bacterial resistance: Ampicillin, 100 μg/mL
  Growth temperature: 37°C
  Growth strain: DH5alpha
  Copy number: High Copy
Gene/Insert
  Gene/Insert name: mGreenLantern (alt name: mGL)
  Species: Synthetic
  Insert size (bp): 717
  Mutation: Clover-F64L/S72A/E124V/N149K/I167T/S175G/A206K/L221K/F223R/G232D
  Promoter: CMV
  Tag / fusion protein: Calreticulin (N terminal on insert); KDEL (C terminal on insert)
  Cloning method: Restriction Enzyme; 5′ cloning site BamHI (not destroyed); 3′ cloning site XbaI (not destroyed)
  Sequencing primers: 5′ CMV Forward (CGCAAATGGGCGGTAGGCGTG); 3′ BGH Reverse (TAGAAGGCACAGTCGAGG)
Terms and licenses: Academic/Nonprofit Terms; Industry Terms: Not Available to Industry
Depositor comments: To improve ER localization compared to Addgene #164463, the Kozak sequence and ATG that were N-terminal to the FP have been deleted.
How to cite: ER2-mGreenLantern was a gift from Gregory Petsko (Addgene plasmid # 186548 ; http://n2t.net/addgene:186548 ; RRID:Addgene_186548)
