[The description below was written by a language model from this plasmid's Addgene catalogue record and pLannotate feature annotations shown in this document.]
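Description:
ER2-mGreenLantern is a mammalian expression plasmid built on the pcDNA3.1 backbone (about 6.2 kb by the full sequencing result) that directs the bright monomeric green fluorescent protein mGreenLantern to the endoplasmic reticulum and retains it there. It is propagated in E. coli through a high-copy ColE1/pUC-type origin with ampicillin selection from the AmpR (β-lactamase) gene. An SV40 early promoter drives a neomycin phosphotransferase cassette, terminated by an SV40 polyadenylation signal, which allows G418 selection of stably transfected mammalian cells. An f1 origin is also present. T7 and SP6 promoters flank the insert region, and a few short annotated fragments (bom, a truncated HIV-1 LTR match, ble, lacI) appear to be backbone remnants or partial sequence matches rather than functional elements.

The payload lies between the CMV immediate-early enhancer/promoter and the bovine growth hormone polyadenylation signal. The catalogue describes a synthetic 717 bp mGreenLantern coding sequence, a Clover derivative carrying ten listed substitutions, cloned between BamHI and XbaI sites that remain intact. It is fused at the N terminus to a calreticulin-derived targeting sequence and at the C terminus to a KDEL motif. The calreticulin portion routes the nascent protein into the ER, and KDEL mediates retrieval of escaped protein back to the ER lumen. These short fusion elements are not separately annotated in the feature table, although the gap upstream of the mGreenLantern annotation could accommodate the N-terminal element.

According to the depositor, this is an improved version of an earlier ER-targeted construct: the Kozak sequence and start codon immediately upstream of the fluorescent protein were deleted to improve ER localization. That change would be expected to prevent internal initiation that yields untargeted protein. The plasmid serves as an ER marker for fluorescence microscopy in mammalian cells.
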