Features (pLannotate 1.2.2; 21 found; start..end, strand, type, name):
     46..98      -  misc_feature   bom (fragment): basis of mobility region from pBR322
    253..632     +  enhancer       CMV enhancer: human cytomegalovirus immediate early enhancer
    633..836     +  promoter       CMV promoter: human cytomegalovirus (CMV) immediate early promoter
    832..865     +  LTR            5' LTR (truncated) (fragment): truncated 5' long terminal repeat (LTR) from HIV-1
    881..899     +  promoter       T7 promoter: promoter for bacteriophage T7 RNA polymerase
   1016..1730    +  CDS            mGreenLantern (fragment): monomeric GFP derivative that displays exceptionally high brightness in cells (Campbell et al., 2020)
   1760..1778    -  promoter       SP6 promoter: promoter for bacteriophage SP6 RNA polymerase
   1804..2028    +  polyA_signal   bGH poly(A) signal: bovine growth hormone polyadenylation signal
   2032..2053    +  promoter       SV40 promoter (fragment): SV40 enhancer and early promoter
   2074..2502    +  rep_origin     f1 ori (sequence partly withheld): f1 bacteriophage origin of replication; arrow indicates direction of (+) strand synthesis
   2516..2845    +  promoter       SV40 promoter: SV40 enhancer and early promoter
   2912..3703    +  CDS            neo: KKA2_KLEPN - Also known as kan, nptII. Experimental evidence at protein level: Swiss-Prot protein existence level 1. Resistance to kanamycin, neomycin, paromomycin, ribostamycin, butirosin and gentamicin B. From Klebsiella pneumoniae.
   3727..3885    +  CDS            ble (fragment): BLE_KLEPN - Experimental evidence at protein level: Swiss-Prot protein existence level 1. Binding protein with a strong affinity to the bleomycin family of antibiotics. Binds to CL990; an antimitotic-antibiotic compound. From Klebsiella pneumoniae.
   3880..4001    +  polyA_signal   SV40 poly(A) signal: SV40 polyadenylation signal
   4074..4090    -  protein_bind   lac operator: The lac repressor binds to the lac operator to inhibit transcription in E. coli. This inhibition can be relieved by adding lactose or isopropyl-β-D-thiogalactopyranoside (IPTG). lac repressor encoded by lacI
   4098..4128    -  promoter       lac promoter: promoter for the E. coli lac operon
   4143..4164    -  protein_bind   CAP binding site: CAP binding activates transcription in the presence of cAMP. E. coli catabolite activator protein
   4177..4269    -  CDS            lacI (fragment): lac repressor; lacI; The lac repressor binds to the lac operator to inhibit transcription in E. coli. This inhibition can be relieved by adding lactose or isopropyl-β-D-thiogalactopyranoside (IPTG).
   4452..5040    -  rep_origin     ori: high-copy-number ColE1/pMB1/pBR322/pUC origin of replication
   5211..6071    -  CDS            AmpR: β-lactamase; bla; confers resistance to ampicillin, carbenicillin, and related antibiotics
   6072..6176    -  promoter       AmpR promoter: bla
>Addgene plasmid #186548 | ER2-mGreenLantern | addgene full sequence | sequence record 373442 | Addgene NGS Result
AAAGTGCCACCTGACGTCGACGGATCGGGAGATCTCCCGATCCCCTATGGTGCACTCTCAGTACAATCTG
CTCTGATGCCGCATAGTTAAGCCAGTATCTGCTCCCTGCTTGTGTGTTGGAGGTCGCTGAGTAGTGCGCG
AGCAAAATTTAAGCTACAACAAGGCAAGGCTTGACCGACAATTGCATGAAGAATCTGCTTAGGGTTAGGC
GTTTTGCGCTGCTTCGCGATGTACGGGCCAGATATACGCGTTGACATTGATTATTGACTAGTTATTAATA
GTAATCAATTACGGGGTCATTAGTTCATAGCCCATATATGGAGTTCCGCGTTACATAACTTACGGTAAAT
GGCCCGCCTGGCTGACCGCCCAACGACCCCCGCCCATTGACGTCAATAATGACGTATGTTCCCATAGTAA
CGCCAATAGGGACTTTCCATTGACGTCAATGGGTGGAGTATTTACGGTAAACTGCCCACTTGGCAGTACA
TCAAGTGTATCATATGCCAAGTACGCCCCCTATTGACGTCAATGACGGTAAATGGCCCGCCTGGCATTAT
GCCCAGTACATGACCTTATGGGACTTTCCTACTTGGCAGTACATCTACGTATTAGTCATCGCTATTACCA
TGGTGATGCGGTTTTGGCAGTACATCAATGGGCGTGGATAGCGGTTTGACTCACGGGGATTTCCAAGTCT
CCACCCCATTGACGTCAATGGGAGTTTGTTTTGGCACCAAAATCAACGGGACTTTCCAAAATGTCGTAAC
AACTCCGCCCCATTGACGCAAATGGGCGGTAGGCGTGTACGGTGGGAGGTCTATATAAGCAGAGCTCTCT
GGCTAACTAGAGAACCCACTGCTTACTGGCTTATCGAAATTAATACGACTCACTATAGGGAGACCCAAGC
TTGGTACCGAGCTCGGATCCACTAGTAACGGCCGCCAGTGTGCTGATGTTGTTGTCCGTCCCTCTCCTTC
TGGGTCTGCTCGGCTTGGCGGTGGCTGAATTCGGCGTGAGCAAGGGCGAGGAGCTGTTCACCGGGGTGGT
GCCCATCCTGGTCGAGCTGGACGGCGACGTAAACGGCCACAAGTTCAGCGTCCGCGGCGAGGGCGAGGGC
GATGCCACCAACGGCAAGCTGACCCTGAAGTTCATCTGCACCACCGGCAAGCTGCCCGTGCCCTGGCCCA
CCCTCGTGACCACCTTAGGCTACGGCGTGGCCTGCTTCGCCCGCTACCCCGACCACATGAAGCAGCACGA
CTTCTTCAAGTCCGCCATGCCCGAAGGCTACGTCCAGGAGCGCACCATCTCTTTCAAGGACGACGGTACC
TACAAGACCCGCGCCGAGGTGAAGTTCGAGGGCGACACCCTGGTGAACCGCATCGTGCTGAAGGGCATCG
ACTTCAAGGAGGACGGCAACATCCTGGGGCACAAGCTGGAGTACAACTTCAACAGCCACAAGGTCTATAT
CACGGCCGACAAGCAGAAGAACGGCATCAAGGCTAACTTCAAGACCCGCCACAACGTTGAGGACGGCGGC
GTGCAGCTCGCCGACCACTACCAGCAGAACACCCCCATCGGCGACGGCCCCGTGCTGCTGCCCGACAACC
ACTACCTGAGCCATCAGTCCAAACTGAGCAAAGACCCCAACGAGAAGCGCGATCACATGGTCCTGAAGGA
GAGGGTGACCGCCGCCGGGATTACACATGACATGGACGAGCTGTACAAGTCTAGAAAGGACGAGCTGTAA
GGGCCCTATTCTATAGTGTCACCTAAATGCTAGAGCTCGCTGATCAGCCTCGACTGTGCCTTCTAGTTGC
CAGCCATCTGTTGTTTGCCCCTCCCCCGTGCCTTCCTTGACCCTGGAAGGTGCCACTCCCACTGTCCTTT
CCTAATAAAATGAGGAAATTGCATCGCATTGTCTGAGTAGGTGTCATTCTATTCTGGGGGGTGGGGTGGG
GCAGGACAGCAAGGGGGAGGATTGGGAAGACAATAGCAGGCATGCTGGGGATGCGGTGGGCTCTATGGCT
TCTGAGGCGGAAAGAACCAGCTGGGGCTCTAGGGGGTATCCCC
[124 nt withheld, positions 2074-2197]
C
[91 nt withheld, positions 2199-2289]
A
[49 nt withheld, positions 2291-2339]
CCTTTGACGTTGGAGTCCACGTTCTTT
[37 nt withheld, positions 2367-2403]
ACCCTATCTCGGTCTATTCTTTTGATTTATAAGGGATTTTGCCGATTTCGGCCTATTGGTTAAAAAATGA
GCTGATTTAACAAAAATTTAACGCGAATTAATTCTGTGGAATGTGTGTCAGTTAGGGTGTGGAAAGTCCC
CAGGCTCCCCAGCAGGCAGAAGTATGCAAAGCATGCATCTCAATTAGTCAGCAACCAGGTGTGGAAAGTC
CCCAGGCTCCCCAGCAGGCAGAAGTATGCAAAGCATGCATCTCAATTAGTCAGCAACCATAGTCCCGCCC
CTAACTCCGCCCATCCCGCCCCTAACTCCGCCCAGTTCCGCCCATTCTCCGCCCCATGGCTGACTAATTT
TTTTTATTTATGCAGAGGCCGAGGCCGCCTCTGCCTCTGAGCTATTCCAGAAGTAGTGAGGAGGCTTTTT
TGGAGGCCTAGGCTTTTGCAAAAAGCTCCCGGGAGCTTGTATATCCATTTTCGGATCTGATCAAGAGACA
GGATGAGGATCGTTTCGCATGATTGAACAAGATGGATTGCACGCAGGTTCTCCGGCCGCTTGGGTGGAGA
GGCTATTCGGCTATGACTGGGCACAACAGACAATCGGCTGCTCTGATGCCGCCGTGTTCCGGCTGTCAGC
GCAGGGGCGCCCGGTTCTTTTTGTCAAGACCGACCTGTCCGGTGCCCTGAATGAACTGCAGGACGAGGCA
GCGCGGCTATCGTGGCTGGCCACGACGGGCGTTCCTTGCGCAGCTGTGCTCGACGTTGTCACTGAAGCGG
GAAGGGACTGGCTGCTATTGGGCGAAGTGCCGGGGCAGGATCTCCTGTCATCTCACCTTGCTCCTGCCGA
GAAAGTATCCATCATGGCTGATGCAATGCGGCGGCTGCATACGCTTGATCCGGCTACCTGCCCATTCGAC
CACCAAGCGAAACATCGCATCGAGCGAGCACGTACTCGGATGGAAGCCGGTCTTGTCGATCAGGATGATC
TGGACGAAGAGCATCAGGGGCTCGCGCCAGCCGAACTGTTCGCCAGGCTCAAGGCGCGCATGCCCGACGG
CGAGGATCTCGTCGTGACCCATGGCGATGCCTGCTTGCCGAATATCATGGTGGAAAATGGCCGCTTTTCT
GGATTCATCGACTGTGGCCGGCTGGGTGTGGCGGACCGCTATCAGGACATAGCGTTGGCTACCCGTGATA
TTGCTGAAGAGCTTGGCGGCGAATGGGCTGACCGCTTCCTCGTGCTTTACGGTATCGCCGCTCCCGATTC
GCAGCGCATCGCCTTCTATCGCCTTCTTGACGAGTTCTTCTGAGCGGGACTCTGGGGTTCGAAATGACCG
ACCAAGCGACGCCCAACCTGCCATCACGAGATTTCGATTCCACCGCCGCCTTCTATGAAAGGTTGGGCTT
CGGAATCGTTTTCCGGGACGCCGGCTGGATGATCCTCCAGCGCGGGGATCTCATGCTGGAGTTCTTCGCC
CACCCCAACTTGTTTATTGCAGCTTATAATGGTTACAAATAAAGCAATAGCATCACAAATTTCACAAATA
AAGCATTTTTTTCACTGCATTCTAGTTGTGGTTTGTCCAAACTCATCAATGTATCTTATCATGTCTGTAT
ACCGTCGACCTCTAGCTAGAGCTTGGCGTAATCATGGTCATAGCTGTTTCCTGTGTGAAATTGTTATCCG
CTCACAATTCCACACAACATACGAGCCGGAAGCATAAAGTGTAAAGCCTGGGGTGCCTAATGAGTGAGCT
AACTCACATTAATTGCGTTGCGCTCACTGCCCGCTTTCCAGTCGGGAAACCTGTCGTGCCAGCTGCATTA
ATGAATCGGCCAACGCGCGGGGAGAGGCGGTTTGCGTATTGGGCGCTCTTCCGCTTCCTCGCTCACTGAC
TCGCTGCGCTCGGTCGTTCGGCTGCGGCGAGCGGTATCAGCTCACTCAAAGGCGGTAATACGGTTATCCA
CAGAATCAGGGGATAACGCAGGAAAGAACATGTGAGCAAAAGGCCAGCAAAAGGCCAGGAACCGTAAAAA
GGCCGCGTTGCTGGCGTTTTTCCATAGGCTCCGCCCCCCTGACGAGCATCACAAAAATCGACGCTCAAGT
CAGAGGTGGCGAAACCCGACAGGACTATAAAGATACCAGGCGTTTCCCCCTGGAAGCTCCCTCGTGCGCT
CTCCTGTTCCGACCCTGCCGCTTACCGGATACCTGTCCGCCTTTCTCCCTTCGGGAAGCGTGGCGCTTTC
TCATAGCTCACGCTGTAGGTATCTCAGTTCGGTGTAGGTCGTTCGCTCCAAGCTGGGCTGTGTGCACGAA
CCCCCCGTTCAGCCCGACCGCTGCGCCTTATCCGGTAACTATCGTCTTGAGTCCAACCCGGTAAGACACG
ACTTATCGCCACTGGCAGCAGCCACTGGTAACAGGATTAGCAGAGCGAGGTATGTAGGCGGTGCTACAGA
GTTCTTGAAGTGGTGGCCTAACTACGGCTACACTAGAAGAACAGTATTTGGTATCTGCGCTCTGCTGAAG
CCAGTTACCTTCGGAAAAAGAGTTGGTAGCTCTTGATCCGGCAAACAAACCACCGCTGGTAGCGGTGGTT
TTTTTGTTTGCAAGCAGCAGATTACGCGCAGAAAAAAAGGATCTCAAGAAGATCCTTTGATCTTTTCTAC
GGGGTCTGACGCTCAGTGGAACGAAAACTCACGTTAAGGGATTTTGGTCATGAGATTATCAAAAAGGATC
TTCACCTAGATCCTTTTAAATTAAAAATGAAGTTTTAAATCAATCTAAAGTATATATGAGTAAACTTGGT
CTGACAGTTACCAATGCTTAATCAGTGAGGCACCTATCTCAGCGATCTGTCTATTTCGTTCATCCATAGT
TGCCTGACTCCCCGTCGTGTAGATAACTACGATACGGGAGGGCTTACCATCTGGCCCCAGTGCTGCAATG
ATACCGCGAGACCCACGCTCACCGGCTCCAGATTTATCAGCAATAAACCAGCCAGCCGGAAGGGCCGAGC
GCAGAAGTGGTCCTGCAACTTTATCCGCCTCCATCCAGTCTATTAATTGTTGCCGGGAAGCTAGAGTAAG
TAGTTCGCCAGTTAATAGTTTGCGCAACGTTGTTGCCATTGCTACAGGCATCGTGGTGTCACGCTCGTCG
TTTGGTATGGCTTCATTCAGCTCCGGTTCCCAACGATCAAGGCGAGTTACATGATCCCCCATGTTGTGCA
AAAAAGCGGTTAGCTCCTTCGGTCCTCCGATCGTTGTCAGAAGTAAGTTGGCCGCAGTGTTATCACTCAT
GGTTATGGCAGCACTGCATAATTCTCTTACTGTCATGCCATCCGTAAGATGCTTTTCTGTGACTGGTGAG
TACTCAACCAAGTCATTCTGAGAATAGTGTATGCGGCGACCGAGTTGCTCTTGCCCGGCGTCAATACGGG
ATAATACCGCGCCACATAGCAGAACTTTAAAAGTGCTCATCATTGGAAAACGTTCTTCGGGGCGAAAACT
CTCAAGGATCTTACCGCTGTTGAGATCCAGTTCGATGTAACCCACTCGTGCACCCAACTGATCTTCAGCA
TCTTTTACTTTCACCAGCGTTTCTGGGTGAGCAAAAACAGGAAGGCAAAATGCCGCAAAAAAGGGAATAA
GGGCGACACGGAAATGTTGAATACTCATACTCTTCCTTTTTCAATATTATTGAAGCATTTATCAGGGTTA
TTGTCTCATGAGCGGATACATATTTGAATGTATTTAGAAAAATAAACAAATAGGGGTTCCGCGCACATTT
CCCCGA
